Addgene plasmid #154506: pEPYC0CM0368
Purpose: Phytobricks Level 0 part
Depositing lab: Nicola Patron. Depositing organization: Earlham Institute. Publication: Rational design of minimal synthetic promoters for plants. Cai YM, Kallam K, Tidd H, Gendarini G, Salzman A, Patron NJ. Nucleic Acids Res. 2020 Aug 28. pii: 5897334. doi: 10.1093/nar/gkaa682. PubMed 32856047.
Backbone
  Vector backbone: pUAP1
  Vector type: Synthetic Biology
Growth in bacteria
  Bacterial resistance: Chloramphenicol, 25 μg/mL
  Growth temperature: 37°C
  Growth strain: NEB Stable
  Copy number: High Copy
Gene/Insert
  Gene/Insert name: MinSyn_003
  Species: Synthetic
  Cloning method: Restriction Enzyme; 5′ cloning site BpiI (destroyed during cloning); 3′ cloning site BpiI (destroyed during cloning)
Terms and licenses: Academic/Nonprofit Terms; Industry Terms: Not Available to Industry
Depositor comments: Please visit https://www.biorxiv.org/content/10.1101/2020.05.14.095406v1 for bioRxiv preprint.
How to cite: pEPYC0CM0368 was a gift from Nicola Patron (Addgene plasmid # 154506 ; http://n2t.net/addgene:154506 ; RRID:Addgene_154506)
