[The description below was written by a language model from this plasmid's Addgene catalogue record and the feature table of its GenBank file.]
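Description:
pEPYC0CM0368 is a small (2,215 bp) circular synthetic-biology plasmid that stores a single Phytobrick Level 0 standard part, MinSyn_003, in the pUAP1 universal acceptor backbone. It is a bacterial storage and cloning vector rather than an expression or delivery vector in its own right. It replicates in E. coli from a high-copy ColE1/pMB1-type origin and is selected with chloramphenicol through a cat gene encoding chloramphenicol acetyltransferase. The cat coding sequence spans the numbering origin of the circular map.

The insert is a fully synthetic sequence. Its name and the associated publication on the rational design of minimal synthetic promoters for plants suggest that it is one of those designed promoter parts, although the record states neither its composition nor its activity. The feature table does not annotate the insert. By position it presumably sits in the unannotated interval between a putative bacterial transcription terminator and a his operon terminator, which would insulate the part from read-through transcription. A lambda t0 terminator lies immediately downstream of the end of the cat gene. The part was cloned with the Type IIS enzyme BpiI, and both sites were destroyed in the process, as is typical of Golden Gate domestication into an acceptor vector. Several standard primer-binding sites are annotated in the backbone and the cat gene.

In the Phytobrick/MoClo framework, Level 0 parts like this one are building blocks. They are released with standardised overhangs and combined with other parts, such as coding sequences and terminators, in one-pot Type IIS assemblies to build plant transcription units.
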