LOCUS       Exported 2215 bp ds-DNA circular SYN 13-MAY-2021
DEFINITION  Phytobricks Level 0 part.
ACCESSION   .
VERSION     .
KEYWORDS    pEPYC0CM0368
SOURCE      synthetic DNA construct
  ORGANISM  synthetic DNA construct
REFERENCE   1 (bases 1 to 2215)
  AUTHORS   Cai YM, Kallam K, Tidd H, Gendarini G, Salzman A, Patron NJ
  TITLE     Rational design of minimal synthetic promoters for plants.
  JOURNAL   Nucleic Acids Res. 2020 Aug 28. pii: 5897334. doi:
            10.1093/nar/gkaa682.
  PUBMED    32856047
REFERENCE   2 (bases 1 to 2215)
  AUTHORS   .
  TITLE     Direct Submission
  JOURNAL   Exported May 13, 2021 from SnapGene Server 1.1.58
            http://www.snapgene.com
FEATURES             Location/Qualifiers
     source          1..2215
                     /organism="synthetic DNA construct"
                     /mol_type="other DNA"
     primer_bind     195..213
                     /label=pBRforEco
                     /note="pBR322 vectors, upsteam of EcoRI site, forward
                     primer"
     terminator      217..260
                     /label=bacterial terminator
                     /note="putative bacterial transcription terminator"
     terminator      451..508
                     /label=his operon terminator
                     /note="This putative transcriptin terminator from the E.
                     coli his operon has a 2-bp deletion introduced during
                     synthesis. Its efficiency has not been determined."
     primer_bind     complement(532..549)
                     /label=L4440
                     /note="L4440 vector, forward primer"
     rep_origin      complement(703..1291)
                     /direction=LEFT
                     /label=ori
                     /note="high-copy-number ColE1/pMB1/pBR322/pUC origin of
                     replication"
     primer_bind     complement(783..802)
                     /label=pBR322ori-F
                     /note="pBR322 origin, forward primer"
     terminator      1474..1568
                     /label=lambda t0 terminator
                     /note="transcription terminator from phage lambda"
     CDS             complement(1589..33)
                     /codon_start=1
                     /gene="cat"
                     /product="chloramphenicol acetyltransferase"
                     /label=CmR
                     /note="confers resistance to chloramphenicol"
                     /translation="MEKKITGYTTVDISQWHRKEHFEAFQSVAQCTYNQTVQLDITAFL
                     KTVKKNKHKFYPAFIHILARLMNAHPEFRMAMKDGELVIWDSVHPCYTVFHEQTETFSS
                     LWSEYHDDFRQFLHIYSQDVACYGENLAYFPKGFIENMFFVSANPWVSFTSFDLNVANM
                     DNFFAPVFTMGKYYTQGDKVLMPLAIQVHHAVCDGFHVGRMLNELQQYCDEWQGGA"
     primer_bind     2163..2182
                     /label=CAT-R
                     /note="Chloramphenicol resistance gene, reverse primer"
ORIGIN
        1 aacggtggta tatccagtga tttttttctc cattttagct tccttagctc ctgaaaatct
       61 cgataactca aaaaatacgc ccggtagtga tcttatttca ttatggtgaa agttggaacc
      121 tcttacgtgc ccgatcaact cgagtgccac ctgacgtcta agaaaccatt attatcatga
      181 cattaaccta taaaaatagg cgtatcacga ggcagaattt cagataaaaa aaatccttag
      241 ctttcgctaa ggatgatttc tggaattcgg tctcaggagg gaggcgtgtc gttttagtga
      301 ggatctctct gccgacagtg gtcccaaatc tctctgccga cagtggtccc aaatctctct
      361 gccgacagtg gtcccaaact atataaggtt ttgctattca ttgaaagcag tagtgactga
      421 tttgtatata atgtactcga gaccctgcag tccggcaaaa aagggcaagg tgtcaccacc
      481 ctgccctttt tctttaaaac cgaaaagatt acttcgcgtt atgcaggctt cctcgctcac
      541 tgactcgctg cgctcggtcg ttcggctgcg gcgagcggta tcagctcact caaaggcggt
      601 aatacggtta tccacagaat caggggataa cgcaggaaag aacatgtgag caaaaggcca
      661 gcaaaaggcc aggaaccgta aaaaggccgc gttgctggcg tttttccaca ggctccgccc
      721 ccctgacgag catcacaaaa atcgacgctc aagtcagagg tggcgaaacc cgacaggact
      781 ataaagatac caggcgtttc cccctggaag ctccctcgtg cgctctcctg ttccgaccct
      841 gccgcttacc ggatacctgt ccgcctttct cccttcggga agcgtggcgc tttctcatag
      901 ctcacgctgt aggtatctca gttcggtgta ggtcgttcgc tccaagctgg gctgtgtgca
      961 cgaacccccc gttcagcccg accgctgcgc cttatccggt aactatcgtc ttgagtccaa
     1021 cccggtaaga cacgacttat cgccactggc agcagccact ggtaacagga ttagcagagc
     1081 gaggtatgta ggcggtgcta cagagttctt gaagtggtgg cctaactacg gctacactag
     1141 aagaacagta tttggtatct gcgctctgct gaagccagtt accttcggaa aaagagttgg
     1201 tagctcttga tccggcaaac aaaccaccgc tggtagcggt ggtttttttg tttgcaagca
     1261 gcagattacg cgcagaaaaa aaggatctca agaagatcct ttgatctttt ctacggggtc
     1321 tgacgctcag tggaacgaaa actcacgtta agggattttg gtcatgagat tatcaaaaag
     1381 gatcttcacc tagatccttt taaattaaaa atgaagtttt aaatcaatct aaagtatata
     1441 tgagtaaact tggtctgaca gctcgaggct tggattctca ccaataaaaa acgcccggcg
     1501 gcaaccgagc gttctgaaca aatccagatg gagttctgag gtcattactg gatctatcaa
     1561 caggagtcca agcgagctcg atatcaaatt acgccccgcc ctgccactca tcgcagtact
     1621 gttgtaattc attaagcatt ctgccgacat ggaagccatc acaaacggca tgatgaacct
     1681 gaatcgccag cggcatcagc accttgtcgc cttgcgtata atatttgccc atggtgaaaa
     1741 cgggggcgaa gaagttgtcc atattggcca cgtttaaatc aaaactggtg aaactcaccc
     1801 agggattggc tgagacgaaa aacatattct caataaaccc tttagggaaa taggccaggt
     1861 tttcaccgta acacgccaca tcttgcgaat atatgtgtag aaactgccgg aaatcgtcgt
     1921 ggtattcact ccagagcgat gaaaacgttt cagtttgctc atggaaaacg gtgtaacaag
     1981 ggtgaacact atcccatatc accagctcac cgtctttcat tgccatacga aattccggat
     2041 gagcattcat caggcgggca agaatgtgaa taaaggccgg ataaaacttg tgcttatttt
     2101 tctttacggt ctttaaaaag gccgtaatat ccagctgaac ggtctggtta taggtacatt
     2161 gagcaactga ctgaaatgcc tcaaaatgtt ctttacgatg ccattgggat atatc
//
